Addgene plasmid #39068: TGM1
Purpose: Bacterial expression for structure determination; may not be full ORF
Depositing lab: Nicola Burgess-Brown. Depositing organization: University of Oxford.
Backbone
  Vector backbone: pNIC28-Bsa4
  Backbone manufacturer: SGC
  Vector type: Bacterial Expression
Growth in bacteria
  Bacterial resistance: Kanamycin, 50 μg/mL
  Growth temperature: 37°C
  Growth strain: Mach1
  Copy number: Low Copy
Gene/Insert
  Gene/Insert name: TGM1 (alt names: transglutaminase 1; PDB:2XZZ)
  Species: H. sapiens (human)
  Insert size (bp): 382
  Entrez Gene: TGM1 (a.k.a. ARCI1, ICR2, KTG, LI, LI1, TGASE, TGK)
  Tag / fusion protein: His Tev (N terminal on insert)
  Cloning method: Ligation Independent Cloning
  Sequencing primers: 5′ T7; 3′ T7-term
Terms and licenses: Academic/Nonprofit Terms; Industry Terms: Not Available to Industry
How to cite: TGM1 was a gift from Nicola Burgess-Brown (Addgene plasmid # 39068 ; http://n2t.net/addgene:39068 ; RRID:Addgene_39068)
