[The description below was written by a language model from this plasmid's Addgene catalogue record.]
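Description:
TGM1 is a bacterial expression plasmid built on the pNIC28-Bsa4 backbone from the SGC, a vector designed for ligation-independent cloning of protein-coding fragments for recombinant production in E. coli. It is recorded as a low-copy plasmid selected with kanamycin. The record does not list the origin of replication or the promoter explicitly. However, the sequencing primers given are T7 and T7-term, which indicates that the insert lies between a T7 promoter and a T7 terminator. Expression would therefore depend on a host strain that supplies T7 RNA polymerase.

The insert is a 382 bp fragment of human TGM1, which encodes transglutaminase 1, also known as keratinocyte transglutaminase. At this size it can cover only a small part of the protein, in keeping with the catalogue note that the construct may not contain the full open reading frame. The fragment was inserted by ligation-independent cloning and is fused at its N terminus to a His tag followed by a TEV protease site. The His tag allows the product to be captured by immobilised metal affinity chromatography, and TEV cleavage then removes the tag to leave a near-native polypeptide.

The stated purpose is bacterial expression for structure determination, and the insert's alternative names include a Protein Data Bank entry, suggesting that this domain construct yielded a solved structure. No feature table is provided, so the exact residue boundaries of the fragment and the remaining backbone elements cannot be given from the record.
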