>Addgene plasmid #39068 | TGM1 | depositor partial sequence | sequence record 49126 | TGM1 sequence 382 bps
ATGCACCATCATCATCATCATTCTTCTGGTGTAGATCTGGGTACCGAGAACCTGTACTTCCAATCCATGC
TCTCCCTCACGTTACTGGGAGCAGCAGTGGTTGGCCAGGAGTGTGAAGTACAGATTGTCTTCAAGAACCC
CCTTCCCGTCACCCTCACCAATGTCGTCTTCCGGCTCGAAGGCTCTGGGTTACAGAGGCCCAAGATCCTC
AACGTTGGGGACATTGGAGGCAATGAAACAGTGACACTGCGCCAGTCGTTTGTGCCTGTGCTACCAGGCC
CCCGCCAGCTCATTGCCAGCTTGGACAGCCCACAGCTCTCCCAGGTGCACGGTGTCATCCAGGTGGATGT
GGCCTAACAGTAAAGGTGGATACGGATCCGAA
