>Addgene plasmid #39068 | TGM1 | addgene partial sequence | sequence record 53267 | T7 5'-TAATACGACTCACTATAGGG-3'
AATATTTTGTTTACTTTAAGAAGGAGATATACATATGCACCATCATCATCATCATTCTTCTGGTGTAGAT
CTGGGTACCGAGAACCTGTACTTCCAATCCATGCTCTCCCTCACGTTACTGGGAGCAGCAGTGGTTGGCC
AGGAGTGTGAAGTACAGATTGTCTTCAAGAACCCCCTTCCCGTCACCCTCACCAATGTCGTCTTCCGGCT
CGAAGGCTCTGGGTTACAGAGGCCCAAGATCCTCAACGTTGGGGACATTGGAGGCAATGAAACAGTGACA
CTGCGCCAGTCGTTTGTGCCTGTGCTACCAGGCCCCCGCCAGCTCATTGCCAGCTTGGACAGCCCACAGC
TCTCCCAGGTGCACGGTGTCATCCAGGTGGATGTGGCCTAACAGTAAAGGTGGATACGGATCCGAATTCG
AGCTCCGTCGACAAGCTTGCGGCCGCACTCGAGCACCACCACCACCACCACTGAGATCCGGCTGCTAACA
AAGCCCGAAAGGAAGCTGAGTTGGCTGCTGCCACCGCTGAGCAATAACTAGCATAACCCCTTGGGGCCTC
TAAACGGGTCTTGAGGGGTTTTTTGCTGAAAGGAGGAACTATATCCGGATTGGCGAATGGG
[124 nt withheld, positions 622-745]
C
[91 nt withheld, positions 747-837]
A
[49 nt withheld, positions 839-887]
CCTTTGACGTTGGAGTCCACGTTCTTTAATAGTGTATCTGTC
