>Addgene plasmid #39068 | TGM1 | addgene partial sequence | sequence record 53276 | T7_term
CTCGAATTCGGATCCGTATCCACCTTTACTGTTAGGCCACATCCACCTGGATGACACCGTGCACCTGGGA
GAGCTGTGGGCTGTCCAAGCTGGCAATGAGCTGGCGGGGGCCTGGTAGCACAGGCACAAACGACTGGCGC
AGTGTCACTGTTTCATTGCCTCCAATGTCCCCAACGTTGAGGATCTTGGGCCTCTGTAACCCAGAGCCTT
CGAGCCGGAAGACGACATTGGTGAGGGTGACGGGAAGGGGGTTCTTGAAGACAATCTGTACTTCACACTC
CTGGCCAACCACTGCTGCTCCCAGTAACGTGAGGGAGAGCATGGATTGGAAGTACAGGTTCTCGGTACCC
AGATCTACACCAGAAGAATGATGATGATGATGGTGCATATGTATATCTCCTTCTTAAAGTTAAACAAAAT
TATTTCTAGAGGGGAATTGTTATCCGCTCACAATTCCCCTATAGTGAGTCGTATTAATTTCGCGGGATCG
AGATCTCGATCCTCTACGCCGGACGCATCGTGGCCGGCATCACCGGCGCCACAGGTGCGGTTGCTGGCGC
CTATATCGCCGACATCACCGATGGGGGAAGATCGGGCTCGCCACTTCGGGCTCATGAGCGCTTGTTTCGG
CGTGGGTATGGTGGCAGGCCCCGTGGCCGGGGGACTGTTGGGCGCCATCTCCTTGCATGCACCATTCCTT
GCGGCGGCGGGTGCTCAACGGCCTCAACCCTACTACTGG
